Addgene plasmid #29276: pEMS1611
Purpose: Pleiades (Ple) MiniPromoter expression pattern described in Portales-Casamar et al., PNAS, 2010 (PMID: 20807748).
Depositing lab: Elizabeth Simpson. Depositing organization: University of British Columbia. Publication: A regulatory toolbox of MiniPromoters to drive selective expression in the brain. Portales-Casamar E, Swanson DJ, Liu L, de Leeuw CN, Banks KG, Ho Sui SJ, Fulton DL, Ali J, Amirabbasi M, Arenillas DJ, Babyak N, Black SF, Bonaguro RJ, Brauer E, Candido TR, Castellarin M, Chen J, Chen Y, Cheng JC, Chopra V, Docking TR, Dreolini L, D'Souza CA, Flynn EK, Glenn R, Hatakka K, Hearty TG, Imanian B, Jiang S, Khorasan-zadeh S, Komljenovic I, Laprise S, Liao NY, Lim JS, Lithwick S, Liu F, Liu J, Lu M, McConechy M, McLeod AJ, Milisavljevic M, Mis J, O'Connor K, Palma B, Palmquist DL, Schmouth JF, Swanson MI, Tam B, Ticoll A, Turner JL, Varhol R, Vermeulen J, Watkins RF, Wilson G, Wong BK, Wong SH, Wong TY, Yang GS, Ypsilanti AR, Jones SJ, Holt RA, Goldowitz D, Wasserman WW, Simpson EM. Proc Natl Acad Sci U S A. 2010 Sep 21. 107(38):16589-94. 10.1073/pnas.1009158107 PubMed 20807748.
Backbone
  Vector backbone: pEMS1313
  Backbone size w/o insert (bp): 18843
  Vector type: Pleiades Promoter Project [sic, Pleaides Plieades]
Growth in bacteria
  Bacterial resistance: Ampicillin, 100 μg/mL
  Growth temperature: 37°C
  Growth strain: DH5alpha
  Growth instructions: DH10B
  Copy number: High Copy
Gene/Insert
  Gene/Insert name: Ple139 (alt names: NR2E1; Orphan nuclear receptor NR2E1)
  Species: H. sapiens (human)
  Insert size (bp): 4743
  Entrez Gene: NR2E1 (a.k.a. TLL, TLX, XTLL)
  Tag / fusion protein: Intron-LacZ-NLS (C terminal on backbone)
  Cloning method: Restriction Enzyme; 5′ cloning site MluI (unknown if destroyed); 3′ cloning site MluI (unknown if destroyed)
  Sequencing primers: 5′ Unknown
Terms and licenses: Academic/Nonprofit Terms; Industry Terms
Depositor comments: Please note that Addgene's sequencing results differ from the full sequence information provided by the depositing laboratory by a 6 nucleotide deletion at bp# 139-144. This deletion is not known to affect the function of the plasmid.
How to cite: pEMS1611 was a gift from Elizabeth Simpson (Addgene plasmid # 29276 ; http://n2t.net/addgene:29276 ; RRID:Addgene_29276)
