[The description below was written by a language model from this plasmid's Addgene catalogue record.]
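Description:
pEMS1611 is a Pleiades Promoter Project plasmid that carries the human MiniPromoter Ple139, a 4,743 bp regulatory insert designed from the NR2E1 locus (the orphan nuclear receptor also called TLX or TLL). The insert was cloned by restriction digestion into an MluI site of the large pEMS1313 backbone, which is recorded at about 18.8 kb without insert. The plasmid is maintained in E. coli as a high-copy, ampicillin-selected construct. The record gives no feature table, so the origin of replication and any other backbone elements, including anything that accounts for the backbone's unusual size, are not stated here.

The payload here is a promoter, not a coding sequence. Ple139 sits upstream of a backbone-encoded reporter described as Intron-LacZ-NLS. In this arrangement the MiniPromoter drives transcription of a beta-galactosidase gene; the intron is a standard addition that generally improves transgene expression through splicing, and the nuclear localization signal concentrates the enzyme in the nucleus so that individual expressing cells can be resolved by staining. Reporter activity therefore reads out where and when the compact NR2E1-derived regulatory sequence is active.

The construct belongs to a collection of human MiniPromoters built to drive selective expression in defined brain regions and cell types, and the catalogue entry refers to the associated publication for the expression pattern of this one. The repository notes that its own sequencing differs from the depositor's full sequence by a six-nucleotide deletion near the start of the sequence, which is not known to affect plasmid function.
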