>Addgene plasmid #29276 | pEMS1611 | addgene partial sequence | sequence record 39269 | LacZ-R 5'-GACAGTATCGGCCTCAGGAA-3'
CGCTTCTGGTGCCGGAAACCAGGCAAAGCGCCATTCGCCATTCAGGCTGCGCAACTGTTGGGAAGGGCGA
TCGGTGCGGGCCTCTTCGCTATTACGCCAGCTGGCGAAAGGGGGATGTGCTGCAAGGCGATTAAGTTGGG
TAACGCCAGGGTTTTCCCAGTCACGACGTTGTAAAACGACGGGATCCGCCATGGTGGCGGAAGTTCCTAT
ACCTTTTGAAGAATAGGAACTTCGGAATAGGAACTTCCTGTGGAGAGAAAGGCAAAGTGGATGTCAGTAA
GACCAATAGGTGCCTATCAGAAACGCAAGAGTCTTCTCTGTCTCGACAAGCCCAGTTTCTATTGGTCTCC
TTAAACCTGTCTTGTAACCTTGATACTTACGGCGCGCCGCGGAGCGGTTGGTGGGCGCTGCCCGAGTCCC
GGCCGGCAGCGCCCGCCTCGCCGCCGGGCGCCGCCGCTCTCCAGCTGCCCTCCAGCCTGCAAGGCTCCTG
GGCGGGACAGGTGGGTGTCAGTCGCGCGCTGCGCTGCTCCCTGGGCGCTCAGAATTCGTCCAACAGTGGA
AATTTAAGCATCCTTAAGTTTCTTCCCGGCTCTTGCAAAACCGCAGCTGCTGGGAATGCTGCTTGATATG
GACACACACATGGACAGACAGATGGAGAGATGGACAGGAAGACTGAGGAAGAAGGAAGAACAGCAAGAGA
GGG
