>Addgene plasmid #29276 | pEMS1611 | addgene partial sequence | sequence record 39270 | pEMS1307-fwd 5'-ccgcacgtctaagaaaccat-3'
AAATAGGCGTATCACGAGGCCCTTTCGTCTTCAAGAATTAATTCCGATCATATTCAATAACCCTTAATGA
ATTCGAGCTCCTAGGCCGGCCGGCCAGGTTTGTCCGCGGGGCCAAGACTCAAAGGCCGAGGTCTGTGCCT
CCAGCTGTCCCACCAGCCAGCCAGTGTACTAGGCGCAAACAACCAAAGCCCACTCGCCTGCGAAGCCAGG
ATGGGACATTCATCTCCAAAAGCCTTTTCTTCCTCTTCTTCTGTTTCTTCCCATTTATGTCCCTCTGGCT
GCAAACCAAGAGAGGCGCCCAAATATGAAAGTCAAGTCGAATTGAAAGCGTATGGCTTGTGCGCTCCCAA
CGCCCTCCCCTGTTTTTAAAATTGTGTTTCAAAACAACATGGTGACTTTTGGACAAGATTTTTCTATTTC
GCCCACACCACAATAGAGATGCAATGAATGCTGCTGGTGAAATGTTTGGCTGTGTCAAATTCAGTCCCGC
AGGCTGGCTTGGGCCAGCACTGGGGCTCCGCTTTGTGTTATGTTCACGGAGAAGATATTAATTAAAAGAA
ATACATGATTAAAAAGTAATGAGTTGAATAAAAATTATCTCAGCTCATTTTCTGATTATGTTAATTGTTA
AAAACCCTTCAATCACGCCGTTGCAGTCAATGGGCTTTAATGTGAAATTAGTGGGCTCTTGATAACTTAC
AGTCCAGAATAATCCTGGCGGTTTAGTCATCATTCCTAATAACAAGGATGTTGCTAAGAACAGAAATTTT
ACATGATTTTCATACATTCAGCCCTTCCCCCCACGTGTCATTAAAAAAAAAAAAAGGCTTAGCCTGCCTG
C
